>Addgene plasmid #123356 | pcDNA3-Lyn-AktAR | addgene full sequence | sequence record 307195 | Addgene NGS Result
GACGGATCGGGAGATCTCCCGATCCCCTATGGTGCACTCTCAGTACAATCTGCTCTGATGCCGCATAGTT
AAGCCAGTATCTGCTCCCTGCTTGTGTGTTGGAGGTCGCTGAGTAGTGCGCGAGCAAAATTTAAGCTACA
ACAAGGCAAGGCTTGACCGACAATTGCATGAAGAATCTGCTTAGGGTTAGGCGTTTTGCGCTGCTTCGCG
ATGTACGGGCCAGATATACGCGTTGACATTGATTATTGACTAGTTATTAATAGTAATCAATTACGGGGTC
ATTAGTTCATAGCCCATATATGGAGTTCCGCGTTACATAACTTACGGTAAATGGCCCGCCTGGCTGACCG
CCCAACGACCCCCGCCCATTGACGTCAATAATGACGTATGTTCCCATAGTAACGCCAATAGGGACTTTCC
ATTGACGTCAATGGGTGGAGTATTTACGGTAAACTGCCCACTTGGCAGTACATCAAGTGTATCATATGCC
AAGTACGCCCCCTATTGACGTCAATGACGGTAAATGGCCCGCCTGGCATTATGCCCAGTACATGACCTTA
TGGGACTTTCCTACTTGGCAGTACATCTACGTATTAGTCATCGCTATTACCATGGTGATGCGGTTTTGGC
AGTACATCAATGGGCGTGGATAGCGGTTTGACTCACGGGGATTTCCAAGTCTCCACCCCATTGACGTCAA
TGGGAGTTTGTTTTGGCACCAAAATCAACGGGACTTTCCAAAATGTCGTAACAACTCCGCCCCATTGACG
CAAATGGGCGGTAGGCGTGTACGGTGGGAGGTCTATATAAGCAGAGCTCTCTGGCTAACTAGAGAACCCA
CTGCTTACTGGCTTATCGAAATTAATACGACTCACTATAGGGAGACCCAAGCTTGCGGCCGCCACCATGG
GCTGCATCAAGAGCAAGCGCAAGGACAAGGATCCCATGGTGAGCAAGGGCGAGGAGCTGTTCACCGGGGT
GGTGCCCATCCTGGTCGAGCTGGACGGCGACGTAAACGGCCACAGGTTCAGCGTGTCCGGCGAGGGCGAG
GGCGATGCCACCTACGGCAAGCTGACCCTGAAGTTCATCTGCACCACCGGCAAGCTGCCCGTGCCCTGGC
CCACCCTCGTGACCACCCTGACCTGGGGCGTGCAGTGCTTCGCCCGCTACCCCGACCACATGAAGCAGCA
CGACTTCTTCAAGTCCGCCATGCCCGAAGGCTACGTCCAGGAGCGTACCATCTTCTTCAAGGACGACGGC
AACTACAAGACCCGCGCCGAGGTGAAGTTCGAGGGCGACACCCTGGTGAACCGCATCGAGCTGAAGGGCA
TCGACTTCAAGGAGGACGGCAACATCCTGGGGCACAAGCTGGAGTACAACGCCATCAGTGACAACGTCTA
TATCACCGCCGACAAGCAGAAGAACGGCATCAAGGCCCACTTCAAGATCCGCCACAACATCGAGGACGGC
AGCGTGCAGCTCGCCGACCACTACCAGCAGAACACCCCCATCGGCGACGGCCCCGTGCTGCTGCCCGACA
ACCACTACCTGAGCACCCAGTCCGCCCTGAGCAAAGACCCCAACGAGAAGCGCGATCACATGGTCCTGCT
GGAGTTCGTGACCGCCGCCGGGATCACTCTCGGCATGGACGAGCTGTACAAGCGCATGCATAAGTTTTCT
CAAGAACAGATCGGCGAAAACATTGTGTGCAGGGTCATTTGTACCACGGGTCAAATTCCCATCCGAGATT
TGTCAGCTGATATTTCACAAGTGCTTAAGGAAAAACGATCCATAAAGAAAGTTTGGACATTTGGTAGAAA
CCCAGCCTGTGACTATCATTTAGGAAACATTTCAAGACTGTCAAATAAGCATTTCCAAATACTACTAGGA
GAAGACGGTAACCTTTTATTGAATGACATTTCCACTAATGGGACCTGGTTAAATGGGCAAAAAGTCGAGA
AGAACAGCAATCAGTTACTGTCTCAAGGTGATGAAATAACCGTTGGTGTAGGCGTGGAATCAGATATTTT
ATCTCTGGTCATTTTCATAAACGACAAATTTAAGCAGTGCCTCGAGCAGAACAAAGTTGATCGCTCTGCA
GGTAAGCCAGGCAGCGGCGAGGGCAGCACCAAGGGCCTGGTCGACCCTCGTCCGCGCTCGTGCACCTGGC
CGGACCCCAGGCCGGAGTTTGGAGGTACCGGCGGCAGCGAGCTCATGGGCGGCGTGCAGCTCGCCGACCA
CTACCAGCAGAACACCCCCATCGGCGACGGCCCCGTGCTGCTGCCCGACAACCACTACCTGAGCTACCAG
TCCAAGCTGAGCAAAGACCCCAACGAGAAGCGCGATCACATGGTCCTGCTGGAGTTCGTGACCGCCGCCG
GGATCACTCTCGGCATGGACGAGCTGTACAAGGGAGGTACCGGTGGATCTATGGTGAGCAAGGGCGAGGA
GCTGTTCACCGGGGTGGTGCCCATCCTGGTCGAGCTGGACGGCGACGTAAACGGCCACAAGTTCAGCGTG
TCCGGCGAGGGCGAGGGCGATGCCACCTACGGCAAGCTGACCCTGAAGCTGATCTGCACCACCGGCAAGC
TGCCCGTGCCCTGGCCCACCCTCGTGACCACCCTGGGCTACGGCCTTCAGTGCTTCGCCCGCTACCCCGA
CCACATGAAGCAGCACGACTTCTTCAAGTCCGCCATGCCCGAAGGCTACGTCCAGGAGCGCACCATCTTC
TTCAAGGACGACGGCAACTACAAGACCCGCGCCGAGGTGAAGTTCGAGGGCGACACCCTGGTGAACCGCA
TCGAGCTGAAGGGCATCGACTTCAAGGAGGACGGCAACATCCTGGGGCACAAGCTGGAGTACAACTACAA
CAGCCACAACGTCTATATCACCGCCGACAAGCAGAAGAACGGCATCAAGGCCAACTTCAAGATCCGCCAC
AACATCGAGTAAGAATTCTGCAGATATCCATCACACTGGCGGCCGCTCGAGCATGCATCTAGAGGGCCCT
ATTCTATAGTGTCACCTAAATGCTAGAGCTCGCTGATCAGCCTCGACTGTGCCTTCTAGTTGCCAGCCAT
CTGTTGTTTGCCCCTCCCCCGTGCCTTCCTTGACCCTGGAAGGTGCCACTCCCACTGTCCTTTCCTAATA
AAATGAGGAAATTGCATCGCATTGTCTGAGTAGGTGTCATTCTATTCTGGGGGGTGGGGTGGGGCAGGAC
AGCAAGGGGGAGGATTGGGAAGACAATAGCAGGCATGCTGGGGATGCGGTGGGCTCTATGGCTTCTGAGG
CGGAAAGAACCAGCTGGGGCTCTAGGGGGTATCCCC
[124 nt withheld, positions 3327-3450]
C
[91 nt withheld, positions 3452-3542]
A
[49 nt withheld, positions 3544-3592]
CCTTTGACGTTGGAGTCCACGTTCTTT
[37 nt withheld, positions 3620-3656]
ACCCTATCTCGGTCTATTCTTTTGATTTATAAGGGATTTTGCCGATTTCGGCCTATTGGTTAAAAAATGA
GCTGATTTAACAAAAATTTAACGCGAATTAATTCTGTGGAATGTGTGTCAGTTAGGGTGTGGAAAGTCCC
CAGGCTCCCCAGCAGGCAGAAGTATGCAAAGCATGCATCTCAATTAGTCAGCAACCAGGTGTGGAAAGTC
CCCAGGCTCCCCAGCAGGCAGAAGTATGCAAAGCATGCATCTCAATTAGTCAGCAACCATAGTCCCGCCC
CTAACTCCGCCCATCCCGCCCCTAACTCCGCCCAGTTCCGCCCATTCTCCGCCCCATGGCTGACTAATTT
TTTTTATTTATGCAGAGGCCGAGGCCGCCTCTGCCTCTGAGCTATTCCAGAAGTAGTGAGGAGGCTTTTT
TGGAGGCCTAGGCTTTTGCAAAAAGCTCCCGGGAGCTTGTATATCCATTTTCGGATCTGATCAAGAGACA
GGATGAGGATCGTTTCGCATGATTGAACAAGATGGATTGCACGCAGGTTCTCCGGCCGCTTGGGTGGAGA
GGCTATTCGGCTATGACTGGGCACAACAGACAATCGGCTGCTCTGATGCCGCCGTGTTCCGGCTGTCAGC
GCAGGGGCGCCCGGTTCTTTTTGTCAAGACCGACCTGTCCGGTGCCCTGAATGAACTGCAGGACGAGGCA
GCGCGGCTATCGTGGCTGGCCACGACGGGCGTTCCTTGCGCAGCTGTGCTCGACGTTGTCACTGAAGCGG
GAAGGGACTGGCTGCTATTGGGCGAAGTGCCGGGGCAGGATCTCCTGTCATCTCACCTTGCTCCTGCCGA
GAAAGTATCCATCATGGCTGATGCAATGCGGCGGCTGCATACGCTTGATCCGGCTACCTGCCCATTCGAC
CACCAAGCGAAACATCGCATCGAGCGAGCACGTACTCGGATGGAAGCCGGTCTTGTCGATCAGGATGATC
TGGACGAAGAGCATCAGGGGCTCGCGCCAGCCGAACTGTTCGCCAGGCTCAAGGCGCGCATGCCCGACGG
CGAGGATCTCGTCGTGACCCATGGCGATGCCTGCTTGCCGAATATCATGGTGGAAAATGGCCGCTTTTCT
GGATTCATCGACTGTGGCCGGCTGGGTGTGGCGGACCGCTATCAGGACATAGCGTTGGCTACCCGTGATA
TTGCTGAAGAGCTTGGCGGCGAATGGGCTGACCGCTTCCTCGTGCTTTACGGTATCGCCGCTCCCGATTC
GCAGCGCATCGCCTTCTATCGCCTTCTTGACGAGTTCTTCTGAGCGGGACTCTGGGGTTCGAAATGACCG
ACCAAGCGACGCCCAACCTGCCATCACGAGATTTCGATTCCACCGCCGCCTTCTATGAAAGGTTGGGCTT
CGGAATCGTTTTCCGGGACGCCGGCTGGATGATCCTCCAGCGCGGGGATCTCATGCTGGAGTTCTTCGCC
CACCCCAACTTGTTTATTGCAGCTTATAATGGTTACAAATAAAGCAATAGCATCACAAATTTCACAAATA
AAGCATTTTTTTCACTGCATTCTAGTTGTGGTTTGTCCAAACTCATCAATGTATCTTATCATGTCTGTAT
ACCGTCGACCTCTAGCTAGAGCTTGGCGTAATCATGGTCATAGCTGTTTCCTGTGTGAAATTGTTATCCG
CTCACAATTCCACACAACATACGAGCCGGAAGCATAAAGTGTAAAGCCTGGGGTGCCTAATGAGTGAGCT
AACTCACATTAATTGCGTTGCGCTCACTGCCCGCTTTCCAGTCGGGAAACCTGTCGTGCCAGCTGCATTA
ATGAATCGGCCAACGCGCGGGGAGAGGCGGTTTGCGTATTGGGCGCTCTTCCGCTTCCTCGCTCACTGAC
TCGCTGCGCTCGGTCGTTCGGCTGCGGCGAGCGGTATCAGCTCACTCAAAGGCGGTAATACGGTTATCCA
CAGAATCAGGGGATAACGCAGGAAAGAACATGTGAGCAAAAGGCCAGCAAAAGGCCAGGAACCGTAAAAA
GGCCGCGTTGCTGGCGTTTTTCCATAGGCTCCGCCCCCCTGACGAGCATCACAAAAATCGACGCTCAAGT
CAGAGGTGGCGAAACCCGACAGGACTATAAAGATACCAGGCGTTTCCCCCTGGAAGCTCCCTCGTGCGCT
CTCCTGTTCCGACCCTGCCGCTTACCGGATACCTGTCCGCCTTTCTCCCTTCGGGAAGCGTGGCGCTTTC
TCATAGCTCACGCTGTAGGTATCTCAGTTCGGTGTAGGTCGTTCGCTCCAAGCTGGGCTGTGTGCACGAA
CCCCCCGTTCAGCCCGACCGCTGCGCCTTATCCGGTAACTATCGTCTTGAGTCCAACCCGGTAAGACACG
ACTTATCGCCACTGGCAGCAGCCACTGGTAACAGGATTAGCAGAGCGAGGTATGTAGGCGGTGCTACAGA
GTTCTTGAAGTGGTGGCCTAACTACGGCTACACTAGAAGAACAGTATTTGGTATCTGCGCTCTGCTGAAG
CCAGTTACCTTCGGAAAAAGAGTTGGTAGCTCTTGATCCGGCAAACAAACCACCGCTGGTAGCGGTGGTT
TTTTTGTTTGCAAGCAGCAGATTACGCGCAGAAAAAAAGGATCTCAAGAAGATCCTTTGATCTTTTCTAC
GGGGTCTGACGCTCAGTGGAACGAAAACTCACGTTAAGGGATTTTGGTCATGAGATTATCAAAAAGGATC
TTCACCTAGATCCTTTTAAATTAAAAATGAAGTTTTAAATCAATCTAAAGTATATATGAGTAAACTTGGT
CTGACAGTTACCAATGCTTAATCAGTGAGGCACCTATCTCAGCGATCTGTCTATTTCGTTCATCCATAGT
TGCCTGACTCCCCGTCGTGTAGATAACTACGATACGGGAGGGCTTACCATCTGGCCCCAGTGCTGCAATG
ATACCGCGAGACCCACGCTCACCGGCTCCAGATTTATCAGCAATAAACCAGCCAGCCGGAAGGGCCGAGC
GCAGAAGTGGTCCTGCAACTTTATCCGCCTCCATCCAGTCTATTAATTGTTGCCGGGAAGCTAGAGTAAG
TAGTTCGCCAGTTAATAGTTTGCGCAACGTTGTTGCCATTGCTACAGGCATCGTGGTGTCACGCTCGTCG
TTTGGTATGGCTTCATTCAGCTCCGGTTCCCAACGATCAAGGCGAGTTACATGATCCCCCATGTTGTGCA
AAAAAGCGGTTAGCTCCTTCGGTCCTCCGATCGTTGTCAGAAGTAAGTTGGCCGCAGTGTTATCACTCAT
GGTTATGGCAGCACTGCATAATTCTCTTACTGTCATGCCATCCGTAAGATGCTTTTCTGTGACTGGTGAG
TACTCAACCAAGTCATTCTGAGAATAGTGTATGCGGCGACCGAGTTGCTCTTGCCCGGCGTCAATACGGG
ATAATACCGCGCCACATAGCAGAACTTTAAAAGTGCTCATCATTGGAAAACGTTCTTCGGGGCGAAAACT
CTCAAGGATCTTACCGCTGTTGAGATCCAGTTCGATGTAACCCACTCGTGCACCCAACTGATCTTCAGCA
TCTTTTACTTTCACCAGCGTTTCTGGGTGAGCAAAAACAGGAAGGCAAAATGCCGCAAAAAAGGGAATAA
GGGCGACACGGAAATGTTGAATACTCATACTCTTCCTTTTTCAATATTATTGAAGCATTTATCAGGGTTA
TTGTCTCATGAGCGGATACATATTTGAATGTATTTAGAAAAATAAACAAATAGGGGTTCCGCGCACATTT
CCCCGAAAAGTGCCACCTGACGTC
Features (pLannotate 1.2.2; 23 found; start..end, strand, type, name):
     28..80      -  misc_feature   bom (fragment): basis of mobility region from pBR322
    235..614     +  enhancer       CMV enhancer: human cytomegalovirus immediate early enhancer
    615..818     +  promoter       CMV promoter: human cytomegalovirus (CMV) immediate early promoter
    814..847     +  LTR            5' LTR (truncated) (fragment): truncated 5' long terminal repeat (LTR) from HIV-1
    863..881     +  promoter       T7 promoter: promoter for bacteriophage T7 RNA polymerase
    946..1662    +  CDS            Cerulean: Cerulean is a basic (constitutively fluorescent) cyan fluorescent protein published in 2004, derived from Aequorea victoria. It has low acid sensitivity.
   1672..2094    +  CDS            RAD53 (fragment): RAD53_YEAST - Also known as MEC2, SAD1, SPK1. Experimental evidence at protein level: Swiss-Prot protein existence level 1. Controls S-phase checkpoint as well as G1 and G2 DNA damage checkpoints. Phosphorylates proteins on serine, threonine, and tyrosine. Prevents entry into anaphase and mitotic exit after DNA damage via regulation of the Polo kinase CDC5. Seems to be involved in the phosphorylation of RPH1. From Saccharomyces cerevisiae (strain ATCC 204508 / S288c) (Baker's yeast).
   2218..2949    +  CDS            cp173Venus: circularly permuted form of the Venus yellow fluorescent protein (Nagai et al., 2004) efficient FRET acceptor for CFP
   3013..3031    -  promoter       SP6 promoter: promoter for bacteriophage SP6 RNA polymerase
   3057..3281    +  polyA_signal   bGH poly(A) signal: bovine growth hormone polyadenylation signal
   3285..3306    +  promoter       SV40 promoter (fragment): SV40 enhancer and early promoter
   3327..3755    +  rep_origin     f1 ori (sequence partly withheld): f1 bacteriophage origin of replication; arrow indicates direction of (+) strand synthesis
   3769..4098    +  promoter       SV40 promoter: SV40 enhancer and early promoter
   4165..4956    +  CDS            neo: KKA2_KLEPN - Also known as kan, nptII. Experimental evidence at protein level: Swiss-Prot protein existence level 1. Resistance to kanamycin, neomycin, paromomycin, ribostamycin, butirosin and gentamicin B. From Klebsiella pneumoniae.
   4980..5138    +  CDS            ble (fragment): BLE_KLEPN - Experimental evidence at protein level: Swiss-Prot protein existence level 1. Binding protein with a strong affinity to the bleomycin family of antibiotics. Binds to CL990; an antimitotic-antibiotic compound. From Klebsiella pneumoniae.
   5133..5254    +  polyA_signal   SV40 poly(A) signal: SV40 polyadenylation signal
   5327..5343    -  protein_bind   lac operator: The lac repressor binds to the lac operator to inhibit transcription in E. coli. This inhibition can be relieved by adding lactose or isopropyl-β-D-thiogalactopyranoside (IPTG). lac repressor encoded by lacI
   5351..5381    -  promoter       lac promoter: promoter for the E. coli lac operon
   5396..5417    -  protein_bind   CAP binding site: CAP binding activates transcription in the presence of cAMP. E. coli catabolite activator protein
   5430..5522    -  CDS            lacI (fragment): lac repressor; lacI; The lac repressor binds to the lac operator to inhibit transcription in E. coli. This inhibition can be relieved by adding lactose or isopropyl-β-D-thiogalactopyranoside (IPTG).
   5705..6293    -  rep_origin     ori: high-copy-number ColE1/pMB1/pBR322/pUC origin of replication
   6464..7324    -  CDS            AmpR: β-lactamase; bla; confers resistance to ampicillin, carbenicillin, and related antibiotics
   7325..7429    -  promoter       AmpR promoter: bla
