[The description below was written by a language model from this plasmid's Addgene catalogue record and pLannotate feature annotations shown in this document.]
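Description:
pcDNA3-Lyn-AktAR is a mammalian expression plasmid of about 7.5 kb, built on the pcDNA3 backbone, that encodes a genetically encoded FRET reporter of Akt kinase activity targeted to lipid raft regions of the plasma membrane. It is propagated in E. coli through a high-copy ColE1/pUC-type origin with ampicillin selection (AmpR under its own bla promoter). An SV40 early promoter driving the neomycin phosphotransferase gene, followed by an SV40 poly(A) signal, allows G418 selection of stably transfected mammalian cells. An f1 origin is also present, and T7 and SP6 promoters flank the cloning region. The short annotated hits to an HIV-1 LTR, ble, lacI and bom are fragments of backbone sequence rather than functional elements.

The roughly 2 kb insert, cloned between HindIII and EcoRI, is transcribed from the CMV immediate-early enhancer/promoter and terminated by the bGH polyadenylation signal. It encodes a single fusion protein. According to the catalogue entry, this begins with an N-terminal targeting sequence from Lyn kinase, which is not separately annotated in the feature table. Next come Cerulean as the cyan FRET donor, a fragment of S. cerevisiae RAD53, and a circularly permuted Venus as the yellow acceptor; the catalogue calls this cpVenus[E172], while the annotation labels it cp173Venus. In reporters of this design the RAD53 fragment typically serves as a phosphoamino acid-binding module, paired with a kinase substrate sequence. That substrate presumably lies in the unannotated stretch before the acceptor, though the record does not describe it. Phosphorylation would then alter the conformation of the fusion and change FRET between the two fluorophores. The construct is used for live-cell imaging of Akt signalling specifically within raft microdomains of the plasma membrane.
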