Addgene plasmid #123356: pcDNA3-Lyn-AktAR
Purpose: FRET-based biosensor for monitoring Akt activity in lipid raft plasma membrane regions.
Depositing lab: Jin Zhang. Depositing organization: Johns Hopkins University and School of Medicine. Publication: Spatiotemporal analysis of differential Akt regulation in plasma membrane microdomains. Gao X, Zhang J. Mol Biol Cell. 2008 Oct;19(10):4366-73. doi: 10.1091/mbc.E08-05-0449. Epub 2008 Aug 13. PubMed 18701703.
Backbone
  Vector backbone: pcDNA3
  Backbone manufacturer: Invitrogen
  Backbone size w/o insert (bp): 5415
  Total vector size (bp): 7461
  Vector type: Mammalian Expression
  Selectable markers: Neomycin (select with G418)
Growth in bacteria
  Bacterial resistance: Ampicillin, 100 μg/mL
  Growth temperature: 37°C
  Growth strain: DH5alpha
  Copy number: High Copy
Gene/Insert
  Gene/Insert name: Lyn-AktAR
  Species: S. cerevisiae (budding yeast), Synthetic
  Insert size (bp): 2046
  Promoter: CMV
  Tag / fusion protein: Cerulean (N terminal on insert); cpVenus[E172] (C terminal on insert); N-terminal targeting sequence from Lyn kinase (N terminal on insert)
  Cloning method: Restriction Enzyme; 5′ cloning site HindIII (not destroyed); 3′ cloning site EcoRI (not destroyed)
  Sequencing primers: 5′ CMV forward; 3′ BGH reverse
Terms and licenses: Academic/Nonprofit Terms; Industry Terms: Not Available to Industry
How to cite: pcDNA3-Lyn-AktAR was a gift from Jin Zhang (Addgene plasmid # 123356 ; http://n2t.net/addgene:123356 ; RRID:Addgene_123356)
